>Addgene plasmid #47276 | TAL3557 | depositor partial sequence | sequence record 67363 | Insert sequence
ATGGACTACAAAGACCATGACGGTGATTATAAAGATCATGACATCGATTACAAGGATGACGATGACAAGA
TGGCCCCCAAGAAGAAGAGGAAGGTGGGCATTCACCGCGGGGTACCTATGGTGGACTTGAGGACACTCGG
TTATTCGCAACAGCAACAGGAGAAAATCAAGCCTAAGGTCAGGAGCACCGTCGCGCAACACCACGAGGCG
CTTGTGGGGCATGGCTTCACTCATGCGCATATTGTCGCGCTTTCACAGCACCCTGCGGCGCTTGGGACGG
TGGCTGTCAAATACCAAGATATGATTGCGGCCCTGCCCGAAGCCACGCACGAGGCAATTGTAGGGGTCGG
TAAACAGTGGTCGGGAGCGCGAGCACTTGAGGCGCTGCTGACTGTGGCGGGTGAGCTTAGGGGGCCTCCG
CTCCAGCTCGACACCGGGCAGCTGCTGAAGATCGCGAAGAGAGGGGGAGTAACAGCGGTAGAGGCAGTGC
ACGCCTGGCGCAATGCGCTCACCGGGGCCCCCTTGAACCTGACCCCAGACCAGGTAGTCGCAATCGCGTC
ACATGACGGGGGAAAGCAAGCCCTGGAAACCGTGCAAAGGTTGTTGCCGGTCCTTTGTCAAGACCACGGC
CTTACACCGGAGCAAGTCGTGGCCATTGCATCCCACGACGGTGGCAAACAGGCTCTTGAGACGGTTCAGA
GACTTCTCCCAGTTCTCTGTCAAGCCCACGGGCTGACTCCCGATCAAGTTGTAGCGATTGCGTCCAACGG
TGGAGGGAAACAAGCATTGGAGACTGTCCAACGGCTCCTTCCCGTGTTGTGTCAAGCCCACGGTTTGACG
CCTGCACAAGTGGTCGCCATCGCCTCGAATGGCGGCGGTAAGCAGGCGCTGGAAACAGTACAGCGCCTGC
TGCCTGTACTGTGCCAGGATCATGGACTGACCCCAGACCAGGTAGTCGCAATCGCGAACAATAATGGGGG
AAAGCAAGCCCTGGAAACCGTGCAAAGGTTGTTGCCGGTCCTTTGTCAAGACCACGGCCTTACACCGGAG
CAAGTCGTGGCCATTGCAAGCAATGGGGGTGGCAAACAGGCTCTTGAGACGGTTCAGAGACTTCTCCCAG
TTCTCTGTCAAGCCCACGGGCTGACTCCCGATCAAGTTGTAGCGATTGCGTCCAACGGTGGAGGGAAACA
AGCATTGGAGACTGTCCAACGGCTCCTTCCCGTGTTGTGTCAAGCCCACGGTTTGACGCCTGCACAAGTG
GTCGCCATCGCCAACAACAACGGCGGTAAGCAGGCGCTGGAAACAGTACAGCGCCTGCTGCCTGTACTGT
GCCAGGATCATGGACTGACCCCAGACCAGGTAGTCGCAATCGCGTCACATGACGGGGGAAAGCAAGCCCT
GGAAACCGTGCAAAGGTTGTTGCCGGTCCTTTGTCAAGACCACGGCCTTACACCGGAGCAAGTCGTGGCC
ATTGCAAGCAACATCGGTGGCAAACAGGCTCTTGAGACGGTTCAGAGACTTCTCCCAGTTCTCTGTCAAG
CCCACGGGCTGACTCCCGATCAAGTTGTAGCGATTGCGAATAACAATGGAGGGAAACAAGCATTGGAGAC
TGTCCAACGGCTCCTTCCCGTGTTGTGTCAAGCCCACGGTTTGACGCCTGCACAAGTGGTCGCCATCGCC
TCGAATGGCGGCGGTAAGCAGGCGCTGGAAACAGTACAGCGCCTGCTGCCTGTACTGTGCCAGGATCATG
GACTGACCCCAGACCAGGTAGTCGCAATCGCGTCACATGACGGGGGAAAGCAAGCCCTGGAAACCGTGCA
AAGGTTGTTGCCGGTCCTTTGTCAAGACCACGGCCTTACACCGGAGCAAGTCGTGGCCATTGCATCCCAC
GACGGTGGCAAACAGGCTCTTGAGACGGTTCAGAGACTTCTCCCAGTTCTCTGTCAAGCCCACGGGCTGA
CTCCCGATCAAGTTGTAGCGATTGCGTCCAACGGTGGAGGGAAACAAGCATTGGAGACTGTCCAACGGCT
CCTTCCCGTGTTGTGTCAAGCCCACGGTTTGACGCCTGCACAAGTGGTCGCCATCGCCAGCCATGATGGC
GGTAAGCAGGCGCTGGAAACAGTACAGCGCCTGCTGCCTGTACTGTGCCAGGATCATGGACTGACACCCG
AACAGGTGGTCGCCATTGCTTCCCACGACGGAGGACGGCCAGCCTTGGAG
