>Addgene plasmid #47276 | TAL3557 | addgene partial sequence | sequence record 69152 | JDS-TALEN-F 5'-TAGGGGTCGGTAAACAGTGG-3'
TGTGGCGGGTGAGCTTAGGGGGCCTCCGCTCCAGCTCGACACCGGGCAGCTGCTGAAGATCGCGAAGAGA
GGGGGAGTAACAGCGGTAGAGGCAGTGCACGCCTGGCGCAATGCGCTCACCGGGGCCCCCTTGAACCTGA
CCCCAGACCAGGTAGTCGCAATCGCGTCACATGACGGGGGAAAGCAAGCCCTGGAAACCGTGCAAAGGTT
GTTGCCGGTCCTTTGTCAAGACCACGGCCTTACACCGGAGCAAGTCGTGGCCATTGCATCCCACGACGGT
GGCAAACAGGCTCTTGAGACGGTTCAGAGACTTCTCCCAGTTCTCTGTCAAGCCCACGGGCTGACTCCCG
ATCAAGTTGTAGCGATTGCGTCCAACGGTGGAGGGAAACAAGCATTGGAGACTGTCCAACGGCTCCTTCC
CGTGTTGTGTCAAGCCCACGGTTTGACGCCTGCACAAGTGGTCGCCATCGCCTCGAATGGCGGCGGTAAG
CAGGCGCTGGAAACAGTACAGCGCCTGCTGCCTGTACTGTGCCAGGATCATGGACTGACCCCAGACCAGG
TAGTCGCAATCGCGAACAATAATGGGGGAAAGCAAGCCCTGGAAACCGTGCAAAGGTTGTTGCCGGTCCT
TTGTCAAGACCACGGCCTTACACCGGAGCAAGTCGTGGCCATTGCAAGCAATGGGGGTGGCAAACAGGCT
CTTGAGACGGTTCAGAGACTTCTCCCAGTTCTCTGTCAAGCCCACGGGCTGACTCCCGATCAAGTTGTAG
CGATTGCGTCCAACGGTGGAGGGAAA
