[The description below was written by a language model from this plasmid's Addgene catalogue record.]
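Description:
TAL3557 is a TALEN expression plasmid built in the JDS71 backbone, a mammalian expression vector that also carries a T7 promoter. It encodes the right-hand monomer of a TALE nuclease pair directed against the zebrafish (D. rerio) sqstm1 gene. The plasmid is maintained in E. coli as a high-copy construct under ampicillin selection. The record does not state the origin of replication, and no feature table is provided.

The insert, about 1.4 kb, is an engineered array of TAL effector repeats designed to recognise a specific 18-nucleotide site in sqstm1. It was placed into the roughly 6.4 kb backbone through BsmBI sites that were destroyed during cloning, as expected for a type IIS enzyme, which cuts outside its recognition sequence and allows seamless in-frame assembly. The backbone supplies the flanking coding parts, so the repeat array is expressed as a fusion with an N-terminal 3X FLAG epitope for detection and a C-terminal wild-type FokI nuclease domain. Transcription is driven by the CMV promoter in mammalian cells. The T7 designation indicates that the same open reading frame can be transcribed in vitro into mRNA, the usual route for delivering TALENs into zebrafish embryos.

Because FokI cleaves only as a dimer, this right monomer is meant to be used with a matching left-side TALEN that binds the opposite strand nearby. Together they produce a double-strand break in the spacer between the two sites, and error-prone repair of that break can create disruptive indels. The construct belongs to a zebrafish community set of TALENs for targeted gene disruption, here aimed at knocking out sqstm1.
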