Addgene plasmid #47276: TAL3557
Depositing lab: Keith Joung. Depositing organization: Massachusetts General Hospital. Publication: Targeted gene disruption in somatic zebrafish cells using engineered TALENs. Sander JD, Cade L, Khayter C, Reyon D, Peterson RT, Joung JK, Yeh JR. Nat Biotechnol. 2011 Aug 5;29(8):697-8. doi: 10.1038/nbt.1934. PubMed 21822241.
Backbone
  Vector backbone: JDS71
  Backbone manufacturer: Addgene plasmid #32287
  Backbone size w/o insert (bp): 6447
  Vector type: Mammalian Expression ; T7
Growth in bacteria
  Bacterial resistance: Ampicillin, 100 μg/mL
  Growth temperature: 37°C
  Growth strain: XL1 Blue
  Copy number: High Copy
Gene/Insert
  Gene/Insert name: ZebrafishCommunity-sqstm1-right (alt name: sqstm1)
  Species: D. rerio (zebrafish)
  Insert size (bp): 1430
  Entrez Gene: sqstm1 (a.k.a. sb:cb621, zgc:85784)
  Promoter: CMV
  Tag / fusion protein: 3X Flag (N terminal on backbone); WT FOKI (C terminal on backbone)
  Cloning method: Restriction Enzyme; 5′ cloning site BsmBI (destroyed during cloning); 3′ cloning site BsmBI (destroyed during cloning)
  Sequencing primers: 5′ CMV-F; 3′ BGH-rev
Terms and licenses: Academic/Nonprofit Terms; Industry Terms: Not Available to Industry
Depositor comments: Target binding site: TCCTTGTTGCAGTCCTCC It is strongly recommended that users perform a diagnostic digest to verify this plasmid prior to use. For example, a double digest of the plasmid with BamHI and KpnI should result in two bands at 2.3kb and 5.8kb.
How to cite: TAL3557 was a gift from Keith Joung (Addgene plasmid # 47276 ; http://n2t.net/addgene:47276 ; RRID:Addgene_47276)
